>Addgene plasmid #234226 | pAIP4_5F66 | addgene full sequence | sequence record 464191 | Addgene NGS Result
CATTATGTTCCGGATCTGCATCGCAGGATGCTGCTGGCTACCCTGTGGAACACCTACATCTGTATTAACG
AAGCGCTGGCATTGACCCTGAGTGATTTTTCTCTGGTCCCGCCGCATCCATACCGCCAGTTGTTTACCCT
CACAACGTTCCAGTAACCGGGCATGTTCATCATCAGTAACCCGTATCGTGAGCATCCTCTCTCGTTTCAT
CGGTATCATTACCCCCATGAACAGAAATCCCCCTTACACGGAGGCATCAGTGACCAAACAGGAAAAAACC
GCCCTTAACATGGCCCGCTTTATCAGAAGCCAGACATTAACGCTTCTGGAGAAACTCAACGAGCTGGACG
CGGATGAACAGGCAGACATCTGTGAATCGCTTCACGACCACGCTGATGAGCTTTACCGCAGCTGCCTCGC
GCGTTTCGGTGATGACGGTGAAAACCTCTGACACATGCAGCTCCCGGAGACGGTCACAGCTTGTCTGTAA
GCGGATGCCGGGAGCAGACAAGCCCGTCAGGGCGCGTCAGCGGGTGTTGGCGGGTGTCGGGGCGCAGCCA
TGACCCAGTCACGTAGCGATAGCGGAGTGTATACTGGCTTAACTATGCGGCATCAGAGCAGATTGTACTG
AGAGTGCACCATTGCGGTGTGAAATACCGCACAGATGCGTAAGGAGAAAATACCGCATCAGGCGCTCTTC
CGCTTCCTCGCTCACTGACTCGCTGCGCTCGGTCGTTCGGCTGCGGCGAGCGGTATCAGCTCACTCAAAG
GCGGTAATACGGTTATCCACAGAATCAGGGGATAACGCAGGAAAGAACATGTGAGCAAAAGGCCAGCAAA
AGGCCAGGAACCGTAAAAAGGCCGCGTTGCTGGCGTTTTTCCATAGGCTCCGCCCCCCTGACGAGCATCA
CAAAAATCGACGCTCAAGTCAGAGGTGGCGAAACCCGACAGGACTATAAAGATACCAGGCGTTTCCCCCT
GGAAGCTCCCTCGTGCGCTCTCCTGTTCCGACCCTGCCGCTTACCGGATACCTGTCCGCCTTTCTCCCTT
CGGGAAGCGTGGCGCTTTCTCATAGCTCACGCTGTAGGTATCTCAGTTCGGTGTAGGTCGTTCGCTCCAA
GCTGGGCTGTGTGCACGAACCCCCCGTTCAGCCCGACCGCTGCGCCTTATCCGGTAACTATCGTCTTGAG
TCCAACCCGGTAAGACACGACTTATCGCCACTGGCAGCAGCCACTGGTAACAGGATTAGCAGAGCGAGGT
ATGTAGGCGGTGCTACAGAGTTCTTGAAGTGGTGGCCTAACTACGGCTACACTAGAAGGACAGTATTTGG
TATCTGCGCTCTGCTGAAGCCAGTTACCTTCGGAAAAAGAGTTGGTAGCTCTTGATCCGGCAAACAAACC
ACCGCTGGTAGCGGTGGTTTTTTTGTTTGCAAGCAGCAGATTACGCGCAGAAAAAAAGGATCTCAAGAAG
ATCCTTTGATCTTTTCTACGGGGTCTGACGCTCAGTGGAACGAAAACTCACGTTAAGGGATTTTGGTCAT
GAACAATAAAACTGTCTGCTTACATAAACAGTAATACAAGGGGTGTTATGAGCCATATTCAACGGGAAAC
GTCTTGCTCTAGGCCGCGATTAAATTCCAACATGGATGCTGATTTATATGGGTATAAATGGGCTCGCGAT
AATGTCGGGCAATCAGGTGCGACAATCTATCGATTGTATGGGAAGCCCGATGCGCCAGAGTTGTTTCTGA
AACATGGCAAAGGTAGCGTTGCCAATGATGTTACAGATGAGATGGTCAGACTAAACTGGCTGACGGAATT
TATGCCTCTTCCGACCATCAAGCATTTTATCCGTACTCCTGATGATGCATGGTTACTCACCACTGCGATC
CCCGGGAAAACAGCATTCCAGGTATTAGAAGAATATCCTGATTCAGGTGAAAATATTGTTGATGCGCTGG
CAGTGTTCCTGCGCCGGTTGCATTCGATTCCTGTTTGTAATTGTCCTTTTAACAGCGATCGCGTATTTCG
TCTCGCTCAGGCGCAATCACGAATGAATAACGGTTTGGTTGATGCGAGTGATTTTGATGACGAGCGTAAT
GGCTGGCCTGTTGAACAAGTCTGGAAAGAAATGCATAAACTTTTGCCATTCTCACCGGATTCAGTCGTCA
CTCATGGTGATTTCTCACTTGATAACCTTATTTTTGACGAGGGGAAATTAATAGGTTGTATTGATGTTGG
ACGAGTCGGAATCGCAGACCGATACCAGGATCTTGCCATCCTATGGAACTGCCTCGGTGAGTTTTCTCCT
TCATTACAGAAACGGCTTTTTCAAAAATATGGTATTGATAATCCTGATATGAATAAATTGCAGTTTCATT
TGATGCTCGATGAGTTTTTCTAAGAATTAATTCATGAGCGGATACATATTTGAATGTATTTAGAAAAATA
AACAAATAGGGGTTCCGCGCACATTTCCCCGAAAAGTGCCACCTAAATTGTAAGCGTTAATATTTTGTTA
AAATTCGCGTTAAATTTTTGTTAAATCAGCTCATTTTTTAACCAATAGGCCGAAATCGGCAAAATCCCTT
ATAAATCAAAAGAATAGACCGAGATAGGGT
[37 nt withheld, positions 2621-2657]
AAAGAACGTGGACTCCAACGTCAAAGG
[49 nt withheld, positions 2685-2733]
T
[91 nt withheld, positions 2735-2825]
G
[124 nt withheld, positions 2827-2950]
CCCATTCGCCAATCCGGATATAGTTCCTCCTTTCAGCAAAAAACCCCTCAAGACCCGTTTAGAGGCCCCA
AGGGGTTATGCTAGTTATTGCTCAGCGGTGGCAGCAGCCAACTCAGCTTCCTTTCGGGCTTTGTTAGCAG
CCGGATCTCAGTGGTGGTGGTGGTGGTGCTCGAGTCATTACGAACCTTCCAGCTGACCGCAGTCCGCAAT
GGTGATCTTTTTTGAAGTCTTGCCATTACGGCTACCAAAACGTTCCATAGCTTCCACGATGTTCATACCT
TCTTTGACCTTACCAAAAACCACGTGCTTGCCATCCAGCCATTCCGTTTTCGCGGTGCAGATAAAAAATT
GCGAGCCGTTGGTATTTGGACCCGCATTTGCCATGCTCAGAATACCCGGACCGGTGTGTTTGAGGATGAA
GTTCTCATCCTCGAACTTCTCGCCGTAGATGCTCTTGCCACCGGTGCCGTTATGGCGGGTGAAATCACCA
CCCTGACACATGAAACCCGGAATAATACGATGGAAGCAGCTGCCTTTATAGCCGAAGCCCTTCTCACCCG
TAGACAACGCGCGGAAGTTTTCTGCGGTTTTCGGAACTTTGTCGGCAAACAGCTCAAAGGACACACGACC
TAACGGCTCGCCGTCTACAGCTATATCGAAAAAAACTGTGGGATTTCCAGAGCCGCCAATCTGTTCACGG
TGGGCTTCAATGATGTCGTTGTCTTCCATGTCCAGGTCTTCCGGCGCTTGATCTGCCTGGATGCGAATAC
CGTCATACAGGAAACGCAGGCTATCCATTTCCTTGCCCTGACGTTTGGCAAACGCTTCCATCAGGCGACG
CAGCGGCGTGGTCTTTTTGATCTTAAAGAAAATTTCAGAGCTGCCGTCACTAACTTTCAGGTTAATATGG
GTTTCCGGTTTCACTTCCGGCTTGACTTCCGGCTTTGCTTCTTGGTTGACTTCCGAATCTTGCAGGCTAC
CGTGGTGATGGTGATGGTGATGATGGTGATGAATCTTCGCCATCATATGTATATCTCCTTCTTAAAGTTA
AACAAAATTATTTCTAGAGGGGAATTGTTATCCGCTCACAATTCCCCTATAGTGAGTCGTATTAATTTCG
CGGGATCGAGATCGATCTCGATCCTCTACGCCGGACGCATCGTGGCCGGCATCACCGGCGCCACAGGTGC
GGTTGCTGGCGCCTATATCGCCGACATCACCGATGGGGAAGATCGGGCTCGCCACTTCGGGCTCATGAGC
GCTTGTTTCGGCGTGGGTATGGTGGCAGGCCCCGTGGCCGGGGGACTGTTGGGCGCCATCTCCTTGCATG
CACCATTCCTTGCGGCGGCGGTGCTCAACGGCCTCAACCTACTACTGGGCTGCTTCCTAATGCAGGAGTC
GCATAAGGGAGAGCGTCGAGATCCCGGACACCATCGAATGGCGCAAAACCTTTCGCGGTATGGCATGATA
GCGCCCGGAAGAGAGTCAATTCAGGGTGGTGAATGTGAAACCAGTAACGTTATACGATGTCGCAGAGTAT
GCCGGTGTCTCTTATCAGACCGTTTCCCGCGTGGTGAACCAGGCCAGCCACGTTTCTGCGAAAACGCGGG
AAAAAGTGGAAGCGGCGATGGCGGAGCTGAATTACATTCCCAACCGCGTGGCACAACAACTGGCGGGCAA
ACAGTCGTTGCTGATTGGCGTTGCCACCTCCAGTCTGGCCCTGCACGCGCCGTCGCAAATTGTCGCGGCG
ATTAAATCTCGCGCCGATCAACTGGGTGCCAGCGTGGTGGTGTCGATGGTAGAACGAAGCGGCGTCGAAG
CCTGTAAAGCGGCGGTGCACAATCTTCTCGCGCAACGCGTCAGTGGGCTGATCATTAACTATCCGCTGGA
TGACCAGGATGCCATTGCTGTGGAAGCTGCCTGCACTAATGTTCCGGCGTTATTTCTTGATGTCTCTGAC
CAGACACCCATCAACAGTATTATTTTCTCCCATGAAGACGGTACGCGACTGGGCGTGGAGCATCTGGTCG
CATTGGGTCACCAGCAAATCGCGCTGTTAGCGGGCCCATTAAGTTCTGTCTCGGCGCGTCTGCGTCTGGC
TGGCTGGCATAAATATCTCACTCGCAATCAAATTCAGCCGATAGCGGAACGGGAAGGCGACTGGAGTGCC
ATGTCCGGTTTTCAACAAACCATGCAAATGCTGAATGAGGGCATCGTTCCCACTGCGATGCTGGTTGCCA
ACGATCAGATGGCGCTGGGCGCAATGCGCGCCATTACCGAGTCCGGGCTGCGCGTTGGTGCGGACATCTC
GGTAGTGGGATACGACGATACCGAAGACAGCTCATGTTATATCCCGCCGTTAACCACCATCAAACAGGAT
TTTCGCCTGCTGGGGCAAACCAGCGTGGACCGCTTGCTGCAACTCTCTCAGGGCCAGGCGGTGAAGGGCA
ATCAGCTGTTGCCCGTCTCACTGGTGAAAAGAAAAACCACCCTGGCGCCCAATACGCAAACCGCCTCTCC
CCGCGCGTTGGCCGATTCATTAATGCAGCTGGCACGACAGGTTTCCCGACTGGAAAGCGGGCAGTGAGCG
CAACGCAATTAATGTAAGTTAGCTCACTCATTAGGCACCGGGATCTCGACCGATGCCCTTGAGAGCCTTC
AACCCAGTCAGCTCCTTCCGGTGGGCGCGGGGCATGACTATCGTCGCCGCACTTATGACTGTCTTCTTTA
TCATGCAACTCGTAGGACAGGTGCCGGCAGCGCTCTGGGTCATTTTCGGCGAGGACCGCTTTCGCTGGAG
CGCGACGATGATCGGCCTGTCGCTTGCGGTATTCGGAATCTTGCACGCCCTCGCTCAAGCCTTCGTCACT
GGTCCCGCCACCAAACGTTTCGGCGAGAAGCAGGCCATTATCGCCGGCATGGCGGCCCCACGGGTGCGCA
TGATCGTGCTCCTGTCGTTGAGGACCCGGCTAGGCTGGCGGGGTTGCCTTACTGGTTAGCAGAATGAATC
ACCGATACGCGAGCGAACGTGAAGCGACTGCTGCTGCAAAACGTCTGCGACCTGAGCAACAACATGAATG
GTCTTCGGTTTCCGTGTTTCGTAAAGTCTGGAAACGCGGAAGTCAGCGCCCTGCAC
Features (pLannotate 1.2.2; 21 found; start..end, strand, type, name):
    260..451     +  CDS            rop: Rop protein, which maintains plasmids at low copy number; rop
    553..692     +  misc_feature   bom: basis of mobility region from pBR322
    878..1466    -  rep_origin     ori: high-copy-number ColE1/pMB1/pBR322/pUC origin of replication
   1588..2403    +  CDS            KanR: aminoglycoside phosphotransferase; aph(3')-Ia; confers resistance to kanamycin in bacteria or G418 (Geneticin®) in eukaryotes
   2412..2469    -  promoter       AmpR promoter (fragment): bla
   2522..2950    -  rep_origin     f1 ori (sequence partly withheld): f1 bacteriophage origin of replication; arrow indicates direction of (+) strand synthesis
   2987..3034    -  terminator     T7 terminator: transcription terminator for bacteriophage T7 RNA polymerase
   3042..3091    -  CDS            SET1 (fragment): solubility-enhancement tag derived from T7 phage gene 10B
   3101..3118    -  CDS            9xHis (fragment): 9xHis affinity tag
   3137..3625    -  CDS            PPIA: PPIA_CHLAE - Also known as CYPA. Experimental evidence at protein level: Swiss-Prot protein existence level 1. Catalyzes the cis-trans isomerization of proline imidic peptide bonds in oligopeptides (By similarity). Exerts a strong chemotactic effect on leukocytes partly through activation of one of its membrane receptors BSG/CD147, initiating a signaling cascade that culminates in MAPK/ERK activation (By similarity). Activates endothelial cells (ECs) in a proinflammatory manner by stimulating activation of NF-kappa-B and ERK, JNK and p38 MAP-kinases and by inducing expression of adhesion molec
   3629..3925    -  CDS            SMT3: SMT3_YEAST - Experimental evidence at protein level: Swiss-Prot protein existence level 1. Not known; suppressor of MIF2 mutations. From Saccharomyces cerevisiae (strain ATCC 204508 / S288c) (Baker's yeast).
   3933..3952    -  CDS            7xHis (fragment): 6xHis affinity tag
   3984..4006    -  RBS            RBS: efficient ribosome binding site from bacteriophage T7 gene 10 (Olins and Rangwala, 1989)
   4021..4045    -  protein_bind   lac operator: The lac repressor binds to the lac operator to inhibit transcription in E. coli. This inhibition can be relieved by adding lactose or isopropyl-β-D-thiogalactopyranoside (IPTG). lac repressor encoded by lacI
   4046..4064    -  promoter       T7 promoter: promoter for bacteriophage T7 RNA polymerase
   4090..4369    +  CDS            TcR (fragment): tetracycline efflux protein; tet; confers resistance to tetracycline
   4377..4454    +  promoter       lacI promoter: lacI
   4455..5537    +  CDS            lacI: lac repressor; lacI; The lac repressor binds to the lac operator to inhibit transcription in E. coli. This inhibition can be relieved by adding lactose or isopropyl-β-D-thiogalactopyranoside (IPTG).
   5550..5571    +  protein_bind   CAP binding site: CAP binding activates transcription in the presence of cAMP. E. coli catabolite activator protein
   5586..5877    +  CDS            TcR (fragment): tetracycline efflux protein; tet; confers resistance to tetracycline
   5949..243     -  CDS            YPB1_ECOLX (across the origin): Protein predicted: Swiss-Prot protein existence level 4. From Escherichia coli.
