[The description below was written by a language model from this plasmid's Addgene catalogue record and pLannotate feature annotations shown in this document.]
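Description:
pAIP4_5F66 is a bacterial expression plasmid built on a pET29b backbone for producing human peptidyl-prolyl cis-trans isomerase A (PPIA, also called cyclophilin A) in Escherichia coli. It is maintained through a ColE1/pMB1-type origin accompanied by the rop gene and the bom mobility region. The catalogue lists it as high copy, although rop normally moderates copy number. Selection is by kanamycin through an aph(3')-Ia resistance gene, and an f1 origin is also present. The annotation additionally picks up short tetracycline-resistance fragments and a predicted E. coli open reading frame, which appear to be backbone remnants rather than functional parts.

The expression cassette follows the standard pET design: a T7 promoter with an adjacent lac operator, the T7 gene 10 ribosome binding site, and a T7 terminator, with lacI carried on the plasmid so that transcription stays repressed until induction with IPTG in a host supplying T7 RNA polymerase. The 489 bp PPIA coding sequence, made from synthetic DNA and inserted by Golden Gate assembly at BsaI sites that were destroyed in the process, is fused at its N-terminus to a backbone-encoded 10xHis tag followed by yeast Smt3 (SUMO). The His tag allows metal-affinity capture, while Smt3 commonly aids solubility and serves as a recognition domain for SUMO protease, allowing the target protein to be released from the tag. This fits the associated work on high-throughput purification by protease elution. The feature table also detects a His-tag fragment and a solubility-tag fragment downstream of the insert, but the record does not indicate whether these are translated. The annotation tool matched the insert to a monkey PPIA orthologue, whereas the catalogue specifies the human protein.
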