Addgene plasmid #234226: pAIP4_5F66
Purpose: Heterologous protein expression of peptidyl-prolyl cis-trans isomerase A (PPIase A) in Escherichia coli
Depositing lab: Christopher Bahl. Depositing organization: AI Proteins. Publication: Facile, high-throughput protein purification enabled by high-efficiency protease elution. Cárcamo Noriega EN, Truebridge IS, Teets FD 3rd, Bowman JW 3rd, Rodriguez N, Howard TA, Bahl CD. Protein Sci. 2026 Sep;35(9):e70746. doi: 10.1002/pro.70746. PubMed 42555168.
Backbone
  Vector backbone: pET29b
  Backbone size w/o insert (bp): 5679
  Vector type: Bacterial Expression
Growth in bacteria
  Bacterial resistance: Kanamycin, 50 μg/mL
  Growth temperature: 37°C
  Growth strain: DH10B
  Copy number: High Copy
Gene/Insert
  Gene/Insert name: 5F66 (alt names: PPIA_HUMAN; Peptidyl-prolyl cis-trans isomerase A (PPIase A) (EC 5.2.1.8))
  Species: H. sapiens (human)
  Insert size (bp): 489
  Entrez Gene: PPIA (a.k.a. CYPA, CYPH, HEL-S-69p)
  Promoter: T7
  Tag / fusion protein: 10x HisTag-Smt3 (N terminal on backbone)
  Cloning method: Golden Gate
  Sequencing primers: 5′ T7-promoter; 3′ T7-Term
Resource information
  A portion of this plasmid was derived from a plasmid made by: Synthetic DNA
Terms and licenses: Academic/Nonprofit Terms; Industry Terms
Depositor comments: 5' cloning site: BsaI (destroyed), 3' cloning site: BsaI (destroyed). Peptidyl-prolyl cis-trans isomerase A (PPIase A) (EC 5.2.1.8) (Cyclophilin A) (Cyclosporin A-binding protein) (Rotamase A) [Cleaved into Peptidyl-prolyl cis-trans isomerase A, N-terminally processed]
How to cite: pAIP4_5F66 was a gift from Christopher Bahl (Addgene plasmid # 234226 ; http://n2t.net/addgene:234226 ; RRID:Addgene_234226)
